Addgene plasmid #173227: pT7-RiboJ-mScarlet-T7
Purpose: Encodes mScarlet fluorescent protein. To be used in cell-free system
Depositing lab: Jim Haseloff. Depositing organization: University of Cambridge. Publication: Constructing Cell-Free Expression Systems for Low-Cost Access. Guzman-Chavez F, Arce A, Adhikari A, Vadhin S, Pedroza-Garcia JA, Gandini C, Ajioka JW, Molloy J, Sanchez-Nieto S, Varner JD, Federici F, Haseloff J. ACS Synth Biol. 2022 Mar 18;11(3):1114-1128. doi: 10.1021/acssynbio.1c00342. Epub 2022 Mar 8. PubMed 35259873.
Backbone
  Vector backbone: pUCIDT-KAN
  Backbone manufacturer: IDT
  Total vector size (bp): 3853
  Vector type: Bacterial Expression ; Cell-free system
Growth in bacteria
  Bacterial resistance: Kanamycin, 50 μg/mL
  Growth temperature: 37°C
  Growth strain: DH5alpha
  Copy number: Unknown
Gene/Insert
  Gene/Insert name: mScarlet
  Species: E coli
  Insert size (bp): 722
  Promoter: T7
  Cloning method: Unknown
  Sequencing primers: 5′ CATTACTCGCATCCATTCTCAGGCTGTCTCGTCTCGTCTC; 3′ GGTGGAAGGGCTCGGAGTTGTGGTAATCTATGTATCCTGG
How to cite: pT7-RiboJ-mScarlet-T7 was a gift from Jim Haseloff (Addgene plasmid # 173227 ; http://n2t.net/addgene:173227 ; RRID:Addgene_173227)
