[The description below was written by a language model from this plasmid's Addgene catalogue record and pLannotate feature annotations shown in this document.]
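Description:
pT7-RiboJ-mScarlet-T7 is a 3,853 bp bacterial plasmid built on the commercial pUCIDT-KAN cloning backbone and intended as a reporter template for cell-free (in vitro transcription–translation) expression systems. It replicates in E. coli through a high-copy ColE1/pUC-type origin and is selected with kanamycin, conferred by an aph(3')-Ia aminoglycoside phosphotransferase gene that the annotation places downstream of a cat-type promoter. The remaining backbone annotations are remnants typical of pUC-derived vectors: short fragments of rop, bom, lacZα and lacI, a lac promoter/operator with its CAP binding site, and a partial match to an RSF origin. None of these appears to belong to the functional expression unit.

The payload is a compact T7-driven cassette. A bacteriophage T7 promoter is followed by a hammerhead ribozyme derived from the tobacco ringspot virus satellite RNA, which corresponds to the RiboJ insulator named in the plasmid title. This self-cleaving element trims the 5′ leader of the transcript, so that translation is less dependent on promoter-derived upstream sequence. Next comes the strong ribosome binding site from T7 gene 10, the red fluorescent protein coding sequence, and a T7 terminator. The catalogue lists the insert as mScarlet, whereas the sequence annotation matches it to mScarlet-I, the rapidly maturing monomeric variant. The "E. coli" species entry may reflect the expression host or codon usage rather than the origin of this synthetic protein.

Because transcription depends on T7 RNA polymerase, expression requires a lysate or strain that supplies that enzyme. Red fluorescence then provides a simple readout of cell-free reaction performance.
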