Features (pLannotate 1.2.2; 16 found; start..end, strand, type, name):
     48..636     -  rep_origin     ori: high-copy-number ColE1/pMB1/pBR322/pUC origin of replication
    807..1622    -  CDS            KanR: aminoglycoside phosphotransferase; aph(3')-Ia; confers resistance to kanamycin in bacteria or G418 (Geneticin®) in eukaryotes
   1623..1725    -  promoter       cat promoter: promoter of the E. coli cat gene encoding chloramphenicol acetyltransferase
   1820..1855    +  CDS            rop (fragment): Rop protein, which maintains plasmids at low copy number; rop
   1957..2056    +  misc_feature   bom (fragment): basis of mobility region from pBR322
   2062..2216    -  CDS            lacZα (fragment): LacZα fragment of β-galactosidase; lacZ fragment
   2401..2419    +  promoter       T7 promoter: promoter for bacteriophage T7 RNA polymerase
   2423..2472    +  misc_RNA       sTRSV HHRz: hammerhead ribozyme from the tobacco ringspot virus satellite RNA (Khvorova et al., 2003)
   2523..2545    +  RBS            RBS: efficient ribosome binding site from bacteriophage T7 gene 10 (Olins and Rangwala, 1989)
   2553..3248    +  CDS            mScarlet-I: mScarlet-I is a basic (constitutively fluorescent) red fluorescent protein published in 2016, derived from synthetic construct. It is reported to be a rapidly-maturing monomer with moderate acid sensitivity.
   3282..3329    +  terminator     T7 terminator: transcription terminator for bacteriophage T7 RNA polymerase
   3523..3539    -  protein_bind   lac operator: The lac repressor binds to the lac operator to inhibit transcription in E. coli. This inhibition can be relieved by adding lactose or isopropyl-β-D-thiogalactopyranoside (IPTG). lac repressor encoded by lacI
   3547..3577    -  promoter       lac promoter: promoter for the E. coli lac operon
   3592..3613    -  protein_bind   CAP binding site: CAP binding activates transcription in the presence of cAMP. E. coli catabolite activator protein
   3626..3718    -  CDS            lacI (fragment): lac repressor; lacI; The lac repressor binds to the lac operator to inhibit transcription in E. coli. This inhibition can be relieved by adding lactose or isopropyl-β-D-thiogalactopyranoside (IPTG).
   3720..3853    -  rep_origin     RSF ori (fragment): Plasmids containing the RSF 1030 origin of replication can be propagated in E. coli cells that contain additional plasmids with compatible origins.
>Addgene plasmid #173227 | pT7-RiboJ-mScarlet-T7 | addgene full sequence | sequence record 345642 | Addgene NGS Result
GGCCAGCAAAAGGCCAGGAACCGTAAAAAGGCCGCGTTGCTGGCGTTTTTCCATAGGCTCCGCCCCCCTG
ACGAGCATCACAAAAATCGACGCTCAAGTCAGAGGTGGCGAAACCCGACAGGACTATAAAGATACCAGGC
GTTTCCCCCTGGAAGCTCCCTCGTGCGCTCTCCTGTTCCGACCCTGTCGCTTACCGGATACCTGTCCGCC
TTTCTCCCTTCGGGAAGCGTGGCGCTTTCTCATAGCTCACGCTGTAGGTATCTCAGTTCGGTGTAGGTCG
TTCGCTCCAAGCTGGGCTGTGTGCACGAACCCCCCGTTCAGCCCGACCGCTGCGCCTTATCCGGTAACTA
TCGTCTTGAGTCCAACCCGGTAAGACACGACTTATCGCCACTGGCAGCAGCCACTGGTAACAGGATTAGC
AGAGCGAGGTATGTAGGCGGTGCTACAGAGTTCTTGAAGTGGTGGCCTAACTACGGCTACACTAGAAGAA
CAGTATTTGGTATCTGCGCTCTGCTGAAGCCAGTTACCTTCGGAAAAAGAGTTGGTAGCTCTTGATCCGG
CAAACAAACCACCGCTGGTAGCGGTGGTTTTTTTGTTTGCAAGCAGCAGATTACGCGCAGAAAAAAAGGA
TCTCAAGAAGATCCTTTGATCTTTTCTACGGGGTCTGACGCTCAGTGGAACGAAAACTCACGTTAAGGGA
TTTTGGTCATGAGATTATCAAAAAGGATCTTCACCTAGATCCTTTTAAATTAAAAATGAAGTTTTAAATC
AATCTAAAGTATATATGAGTAAACTTGGTCTGACAGTTAGAAAAACTCATCGAGCATCAAGTGAAACTGC
AATTTATTCATATCAGGATTATCAATACCATATTTTTGAAAAAGCCGTTTCTGTAATGAAGGAGAAAACT
CACCGAGGCAGTTCCATAGGATGGCAAGATCCTGGTATCGGTCTGCGATTCCGACTCGTCCAACATCAAT
ACAACCTATTAATTTCCCCTCGTCAAAAATAAGGTTATCAAGTGAGAAATCACCATGAGTGACGACTGAA
TCCGGTGAGAATGGCAAGAGTTTATGCATTTCTTTCCAGACTTGTTCAACAGGCCAGCCATTACGCTCGT
CATCAAAATCACTCGCACCAACCAAACCGTTATTCATTCGTGATTGCGCCTGAGCGAGACGAAATACGCG
ATCGCCGTTAAAAGGACAATTACAAACAGGAATCGAATGCAACCGGCGCAGGAACACTGCCAGCGCATCA
ACAATATTTTCACCTGAATCAGGATATTCTTCTAATACCTGGAATGCTGTTTTCCCTGGGATCGCAGTGG
TGAGTAACCATGCATCATCAGGAGTACGGATAAAATGCTTGATGGTCGGAAGAGGCATAAATTCCGTCAG
CCAGTTTAGCCTGACCATCTCATCTGTAACATCATTGGCAACGCTACCTTTGCCATGTTTCAGAAACAAC
TCTGGCGCATCGGGCTTCCCATACAATCGATAGATTGTCGCACCTGATTGCCCGACATTATCGCGAGCCC
ATTTATACCCATATAAATCAGCATCCATGTTGGAATTTAATCGCGGCTTCAAGCAAGACGTTTCCCGTTG
AATATGGCTCATTTTAGCTTCCTTAGCTCCTGAAAATCTCGATAACTCAAAAAATACGCCCGGTAGTGAT
CTTATTTCATTATGGTGAAAGTTGGAACCTCTTACGTGCCGATCACACATTTCCCCGAAAAGTGCCACCT
GACGTCTAAGAAACCATTATTATCATGACATTAACCTATAAAAATAGGCGTATCACGAGGCCCTTTCGTC
TCGCGCGTTTCGGTGATGACGGTGAAAACCTCTGACACATGCAGCTCCCGGAGACGGTCACAGCTTGTCT
GTAAGCGGATGCCGGGAGCAGACAAGCCCGTCAGGGCGCGTCAGCGGGTGTTGGCGGGTGTCGGGGCTGG
CTTAACTATGCGGCATCAGAGCAGATTGTACTGAGAGTGCACCAAATGCGGTGTGAAATACCGCACAGAT
GCGTAAGGAGAAAATACCGCATCAGGCGCCATTCGCCATTCAGGCTGCGCAACTGTTGGGAAGGGCGATC
GGTGCGGGCCTCATCGCTATTACGCCAGCTGGCGAAAGGGGGATGTGCTGCAAGGCGATTAAGTTGGGTA
ACGCCAGGGTTTTCCCAGTCACGACGTTGTAAAACGACGGCCAGTGCAACGCGATGACGATGGATAGCGA
TTCATCGATGAGCTGACCCGATCGCCGCCGCCGGAGGGTTGCGTTTGAGACGGGCGACAGATCTTAAGCA
TTACTCGCATCCATTCTCAGGCTGTCTCGTCTCGTCTCCGGAAGACATGCTTAGGAGCCTGCATTAGGAT
CGATCTCGATCCCGCGAAATTAATACGACTCACTATAGGGAGCTGTCACCGGATGTGCTTTCCGGTCTGA
TGAGTCCGTGAGGACGAAACAGCCTCTACAAATAATTTTGTTTAATACTAGACAGAAACAGAGGAGATAT
GCTTTGTTTAACTTTAAGAAGGAGATATACAAATGGTGAGCAAGGGCGAGGCAGTGATCAAGGAGTTCAT
GCGGTTCAAGGTGCACATGGAGGGCTCCATGAACGGCCACGAGTTCGAGATCGAGGGCGAGGGCGAGGGC
CGCCCCTACGAGGGCACCCAGACCGCCAAGCTGAAGGTGACCAAGGGTGGCCCCCTGCCCTTCTCCTGGG
ACATCCTGTCCCCTCAGTTCATGTACGGCTCCAGGGCCTTCATCAAGCACCCCGCCGACATCCCCGACTA
CTATAAGCAGTCCTTCCCCGAGGGCTTCAAGTGGGAGCGCGTGATGAACTTCGAGGACGGCGGCGCCGTG
ACCGTGACCCAGGACACCTCCCTGGAGGACGGCACCCTGATCTACAAGGTGAAGCTCCGCGGCACCAACT
TCCCTCCTGACGGCCCCGTAATGCAGAAGAAGACAATGGGCTGGGAAGCGTCCACCGAGCGGTTGTACCC
CGAGGACGGCGTGCTGAAGGGCGACATTAAGATGGCCCTGCGCCTGAAGGACGGCGGCCGCTACCTGGCG
GACTTCAAGACCACCTACAAGGCCAAGAAGCCCGTGCAGATGCCCGGCGCCTACAACGTCGACCGCAAGT
TGGACATCACCTCCCACAACGAGGACTACACCGTGGTGGAACAGTACGAACGCTCCGAGGGCCGCCACTC
CACCGGCGGCATGGACGAGCTGTACAAGTAAGCTTAGGTCGCCTAGGCCGCTGAGCAATAACTAGCATAA
CCCCTTGGGGCCTCTAAACGGGTCTTGAGGGGTTTTTTGCTGAAAACCTCGCTTTGTCATGTCTTCAGGC
TGGGAGTTCGTAGACGGAAACAAACGCAGAATCCAAGCCGCGCGCGGCCAGGATACATAGATTACCACAA
CTCCGAGCCCTTCCACCCGCATCAGTTCTGGACCAGCGAGCTGTGCTGCGACTCGTGGCGTAATCATGGT
CATAGCTGTTTCCTGTGTGAAATTGTTATCCGCTCACAATTCCACACAACATACGAGCCGGAAGCATAAA
GTGTAAAGCCTGGGGTGCCTAATGAGTGAGCTAACTCACATTAATTGCGTTGCGCTCACTGCCCGCTTTC
CAGTCGGGAAACCTGTCGTGCCAGCTGCATTAATGAATCGGCCAACGCGCGGGGAGAGGCGGTTTGCGTA
TTGGGCGCTCTTCCGCTTCCTCGCTCACTGACTCGCTGCGCTCGGTCGTTCGGCTGCGGCGAGCGGTATC
AGCTCACTCAAAGGCGGTAATACGGTTATCCACAGAATCAGGGGATAACGCAGGAAAGAACATGTGAGCA
AAA
